>Addgene plasmid #23952 | pEV-p105-WT | addgene full sequence | sequence record 247640 | Addgene NGS Result
GTGATGCGGTTTTGGCAGTACATCAATGGGCGTGGATAGCGGTTTGACTCACGGGGATTTCCAAGTCTCC
ACCCCATTGACGTCAATGGGAGTTTGTTTTGGCACCAAAATCAACGGGACTTTCCAAAATGTCGTAACAA
CTCCGCCCCATTGACGCAAATGGGCGGTAGGCGTGTACGGTGGGAGGTCTATATAAGCAGAGCTCGTTTA
GTGAACCGTCAGATCGCCTGGAGACGCCATCCACGCTGTTTTGACCTCCATAGAAGACACCGGGACCGAT
CCAGCCTCCGGGGGATCTTGGTGGCGTGAAACTCCCGCACCTCTTCGGCCAGCGCCTTGTAGAAGCGCGT
ATGGCTTCGTGGGGATCTATGGCTAGCATGACTGGTGGACAGCAAATGGGTCGCGGATCCATGGCAGACG
ATGATCCCTACGGAACTGGGCAAATGTTTCATTTGAACACTGCTTTGACTCACTCAATATTTAATGCAGA
ATTATATTCACCAGAAATACCACTGTCAACAGATGGCCCATACCTTCAAATATTAGAGCAACCAAAACAG
AGGGGATTTCGATTCCGCTATGTGTGTGAAGGCCCATCACACGGAGGGCTTCCGGGAGCCTCTAGTGAGA
AGAACAAGAAATCCTACCCACAGGTCAAAATTTGCAACTATGTGGGGCCTGCAAAGGTTATCGTTCAGTT
GGTCACAAATGGAAAAAACATCCACCTGCACGCCCACAGCCTGGTGGGCAAGCACTGTGAGGACGGGGTA
TGCACCGTAACAGCAGGACCCAAGGACATGGTGGTTGGCTTTGCAAACCTGGGAATACTTCATGTGACTA
AGAAAAAGGTATTTGAAACACTGGAAGCACGGATGACAGAGGCGTGTATTAGGGGCTATAATCCTGGACT
TCTGGTGCATTCTGACCTTGCCTATCTACAAGCAGAAGGCGGAGGAGACCGGCAACTCACAGACAGAGAG
AAGGAGATCATCCGCCAGGCAGCCGTGCAGCAGACCAAGGAGATGGACCTGAGCGTGGTGCGCCTCATGT
TCACAGCCTTCCTCCCTGACAGCACTGGCAGCTTCACTCGGAGACTGGAGCCTGTGGTGTCAGACGCCAT
CTATGATAGCAAAGCCCCGAATGCATCCAACCTGAAAATCGTGAGAATGGACAGAACAGCAGGATGTGTG
ACGGGAGGGGAGGAGATTTACCTTCTCTGTGACAAGGTTCAGAAAGATGACATCCAGATTCGGTTTTATG
AAGAGGAAGAAAATGGCGGAGTTTGGGAAGGATTTGGGGACTTTTCCCCCACGGATGTTCATAGACAGTT
TGCCATTGTCTTCAAAACGCCAAAGTATAAGGATGTCAACATTACAAAGCCAGCTTCCGTGTTTGTTCAG
CTTCGGAGGAAATCAGACCTGGAAACTAGTGAACCGAAACCCTTTCTCTACTACCCTGAAATCAAAGACA
AAGAGGAAGTGCAAAGGAAACGCCAGAAGCTTATGCCGAACTTCTCGGACAGCTTCGGCGGCGGCAGTGG
AGCGGGAGCCGGTGGTGGAGGCATGTTCGGTAGTGGCGGTGGCGGAGGGAGTACCGGAAGCCCTGGCCCA
GGGTATGGCTACTCGAACTACGGATTTCCTCCCTACGGTGGGATTACATTCCATCCCGGAGTCACGAAAT
CCAACGCAGGGGTCACCCATGGCACCATAAACACCAAATTTAAAAATGGCCCTAAAGATTGTGCCAAGAG
TGATGACGAGGAGAGTCTGACTCTCCCTGAGAAGGAAACTGAAGGTGAAGGGCCCAGCCTGCCCATGGCC
TGCACCAAGACGGAACCCATCGCCTTGGCATCCACCATGGAAGACAAGGAGCAGGACATGGGATTTCAGG
ATAACCTCTTTCTCGAGAAGGCTCTGCAGCTCGCCAGGCGACACGCCAACGCCCTTTTCGACTACGCAGT
GACGGGGGATGTGAAGATGTTGCTGGCCGTGCAACGCCATCTCACCGCCGTGCAGGATGAGAATGGGGAC
AGTGTCTTACACTTAGCCATCATCCACCTCCACGCTCAGCTCGTGAGGGATCTGCTGGAAGTCACATCTG
GTTTGATCTCTGATGACATCATCAACATGAGAAATGACCTGTATCAGACACCTCTGCACTTGGCCGTGAT
CACCAAGCAGGAAGATGTAGTAGAGGATTTGCTGAGGGTTGGGGCTGACCTGAGCCTTCTGGACCGCTGG
GGCAACTCTGTCCTGCACCTAGCTGCCAAAGAAGGACACGACAGAATCCTCAGCATCCTGCTCAAGAGCA
GAAAAGCAGCGCCCCTTATCGACCACCCCAATGGGGAAGGTCTAAATGCCATCCACATAGCTGTGATGAG
CAATAGCCTGCCATGTCTGCTGCTGCTGGTGGCTGCCGGGGCAGAAGTCAATGCTCAGGAGCAGAAGTCT
GGGCGCACAGCGCTGCACCTGGCCGTGGAGTACGACAACATCTCCTTGGCTGGCTGCCTGCTTCTGGAGG
GTGATGCCCACGTGGACAGTACCACCTATGATGGGACTACACCTCTGCATATAGCGGCCGGAAGAGGGTC
CACCAGACTGGCAGCTCTTCTCAAAGCAGCAGGAGCAGACCCCCTGGTGGAGAACTTTGAGCCTCTCTAT
GACCTGGACGACTCTTGGGAGAAGGCTGGAGAAGATGAGGGAGTGGTGCCAGGTACCACACCCCTGGACA
TGGCTGCCAACTGGCAGGTATTTGACATACTAAATGGGAAACCGTATGAGCCTGTGTTCACATCTGATGA
TATACTACCACAAGGGGACATGAAGCAGCTGACAGAAGACACGAGGCTACAACTCTGCAAACTGCTGGAA
ATTCCTGATCCAGACAAAAACTGGGCCACTCTGGCACAGAAGTTGGGTCTGGGGATATTGAACAATGCCT
TCCGGCTGAGTCCTGCTCCTTCTAAAACTCTCATGGACAACTATGAGGTCTCTGGGGGTACCATCAAAGA
GCTGATGGAGGCCCTGCAACAGATGGGCTACACAGAGGCCATTGAAGTGATCCAGGCAGCCTTCCGCACC
CCGGCAACCACAGCCTCCAGCCCCGTGACCACTGCTCAGGTCCACTGTCTGCCTCTCTCGTCTTCCTCCA
CGAGGCAGCACATAGATGAACTCCGGGATAGTGACAGCGTCTGTGACAGTGGTGTGGAGACATCCTTCCG
CAAACTCAGCTTTACAGAGTCTCTTACTGGAGACAGCCCACTGCTATCTCTGAACAAAATGCCCCACGGT
TATGGGCAGGAAGGACCTATTGAAGGCAAAATTTAGTCTAGAGCTGAGAACTTCAGGGTGAGTTTGGGGA
CCCTTGATTGTTCTTTCTTTTTCGCTATTGTAAAATTCATGTTATATGGAGGGGGCAAAGTTTTCAGGGT
GTTGTTTAGAATGGGAAGATGTCCCTTGTATCACCATGGACCCTCATGATAATTTTGTTTCTTTCACTTT
CTACTCTGTTGACAACCATTGTCTCCTCTTATTTTCTTTTCATTTTCTGTAACTTTTTCGTTAAACTTTA
GCTTGCATTTGTAACGAATTTTTAAATTCACTTTTGTTTATTTGTCAGATTGTAAGTACTTTCTCTAATC
ACTTTTTTTTCAAGGCAATCAGGGTATATTATATTGTACTTCAGCACAGTTTTAGAGAACAATTGTTATA
ATTAAATGATAAGGTAGAATATTTCTGCATATAAATTCTGGCTGGCGTGGAAATATTCTTATTGGTAGAA
ACAACTACACCCTGGTCATCATCCTGCCTTTCTCTTTATGGTTACAATGATATACACTGTTTGAGATGAG
GATAAAATACTCTGAGTCCAAACCGGGCCCCTCTGCTAACCATGTTCATGCCTTCTTCTCTTTCCTACAG
CTCCTGGGCAACGTGCTGGTTGTTGTGCTGTCTCATCATTTTGGCAAAGAATTCACTCCTCAGGTGCAGG
CTGCCTATCAGAAGGTGGTGGCTGGTGTGGCCAATGCCCTGGCTCACAAATACCACTGAGATCTTTTTCC
CTCTGCCAAAAATTATGGGGACATCATGAAGCCCCTTGAGCATCTGACTTCTGGCTAATAAAGGAAATTT
ATTTTCATTGCAATAGTGTGTTGGAATTTTTTGTGTCTCTCACTCGGAAGGACATATGGGAGGGCAAATC
ATTTAAAACATCAGAATGAGTATTTGGTTTAGAGTTTGGCAACATATGCCCATATGCTGGCTGCCATGAA
CAAAGGTTGGCTATAAAGAGGTCATCAGTATATGAAACAGCCCCCTGCTGTCCATTCCTTATTCCATAGA
AAAGCCTTGACTTGAGGTTAGATTTTTTTTATATTTTGTTTTGTGTTATTTTTTTCTTTAACATCCCTAA
AATTTTCCTTACATGTTTTACTAGCCAGATTTTTCCTCCTCTCCTGACTACTCCCAGTCATAGCTGTCCC
TCTTCTCTTATGGAGATCCCGGAGCTTTTTGCAAAAGCCTAGGCCTCCAAAAAAGCCTCTTCACTACTTC
TGGAATAGCTCAGAGGCCGAGGCGGCCTCGGCCTCTGCATAAATAAAAAAAATTAGTCAGCCATGGGGCG
GAGAATGGGCGGAACTGGGCGGAGTTAGGGGCGGGATGGGCGGAGTTAGGGGCGGGACTATGGTTGCTGA
CTAATTGCTGCATTAATGAATCGGCCAACGCGCGGGGAGAGGCGGTTTGCGTATTGGGCGCTCTTCCGCT
TCCTCGCTCACTGACTCGCTGCGCTCGGTCGTTCGGCTGCGGCGAGCGGTATCAGCTCACTCAAAGGCGG
TAATACGGTTATCCACAGAATCAGGGGATAACGCAGGAAAGAACATGTGAGCAAAAGGCCAGCAAAAGGC
CAGGAACCGTAAAAAGGCCGCGTTGCTGGCGTTTTTCCATAGGCTCCGCCCCCCTGACGAGCATCACAAA
AATCGACGCTCAAGTCAGAGGTGGCGAAACCCGACAGGACTATAAAGATACCAGGCGTTTCCCCCTGGAA
GCTCCCTCGTGCGCTCTCCTGTTCCGACCCTGCCGCTTACCGGATACCTGTCCGCCTTTCTCCCTTCGGG
AAGCGTGGCGCTTTCTCATAGCTCACGCTGTAGGTATCTCAGTTCGGTGTAGGTCGTTCGCTCCAAGCTG
GGCTGTGTGCACGAACCCCCCGTTCAGCCCGACCGCTGCGCCTTATCCGGTAACTATCGTCTTGAGTCCA
ACCCGGTAAGACACGACTTATCGCCACTGGCAGCAGCCACTGGTAACAGGATTAGCAGAGCGAGGTATGT
AGGCGGTGCTACAGAGTTCTTGAAGTGGTGGCCTAACTACGGCTACACTAGAAGAACAGTATTTGGTATC
TGCGCTCTGCTGAAGCCAGTTACCTTCGGAAAAAGAGTTGGTAGCTCTTGATCCGGCAAACAAACCACCG
CTGGTAGCGGTGGTTTTTTTGTTTGCAAGCAGCAGATTACGCGCAGAAAAAAAGGATCTCAAGAAGATCC
TTTGATCTTTTCTACGGGGTCTGACGCTCAGTGGAACGAAAACTCACGTTAAGGGATTTTGGTCATGAGA
TTATCAAAAAGGATCTTCACCTAGATCCTTTTAAATTAAAAATGAAGTTTTAAATCAATCTAAAGTATAT
ATGAGTAAACTTGGTCTGACAGTTACCAATGCTTAATCAGTGAGGCACCTATCTCAGCGATCTGTCTATT
TCGTTCATCCATAGTTGCCTGACTCCCCGTCGTGTAGATAACTACGATACGGGAGGGCTTACCATCTGGC
CCCAGTGCTGCAATGATACCGCGAGACCCACGCTCACCGGCTCCAGATTTATCAGCAATAAACCAGCCAG
CCGGAAGGGCCGAGCGCAGAAGTGGTCCTGCAACTTTATCCGCCTCCATCCAGTCTATTAATTGTTGCCG
GGAAGCTAGAGTAAGTAGTTCGCCAGTTAATAGTTTGCGCAACGTTGTTGCCATTGCTACAGGCATCGTG
GTGTCACGCTCGTCGTTTGGTATGGCTTCATTCAGCTCCGGTTCCCAACGATCAAGGCGAGTTACATGAT
CCCCCATGTTGTGCAAAAAAGCGGTTAGCTCCTTCGGTCCTCCGATCGTTGTCAGAAGTAAGTTGGCCGC
AGTGTTATCACTCATGGTTATGGCAGCACTGCATAATTCTCTTACTGTCATGCCATCCGTAAGATGCTTT
TCTGTGACTGGTGAGTACTCAACCAAGTCATTCTGAGAATAGTGTATGCGGCGACCGAGTTGCTCTTGCC
CGGCGTCAATACGGGATAATACCGCGCCACATAGCAGAACTTTAAAAGTGCTCATCATTGGAAAACGTTC
TTCGGGGCGAAAACTCTCAAGGATCTTACCGCTGTTGAGATCCAGTTCGATGTAACCCACTCGTGCACCC
AACTGATCTTCAGCATCTTTTACTTTCACCAGCGTTTCTGGGTGAGCAAAAACAGGAAGGCAAAATGCCG
CAAAAAAGGGAATAAGGGCGACACGGAAATGTTGAATACTCATACTCTTCCTTTTTCAATATTATTGAAG
CATTTATCAGGGTTATTGTCTCATGAGCGGATACATATTTGAATGTATTTAGAAAAATAAACAAATAGGG
GTTCCGCGCACATTTCCCCGAAAAGTGCCACCTGACGTCTAAGAAACCATTATTATCATGACATTAACCT
ATAAAAATAGGCGTATCACGAGGCCCTTTCGTCTCGCGCGTTTCGGTGATGACGGTGAAAACCTCTGACA
CATGCAGCTCCCGGAGACGGTCACAGCTTGTCTGTAAGCGGATGCCGGGAGCAGACAAGCCCGTCAGGGC
GCGTCAGCGGGTGTTGGCGGGTGTCGGGGCTGGCTTAACTATGCGGCATCAGAGCAGATTGTACTGAGAG
TGCACCATTCGACGCTCTCCCTTATGCGACTCCTGCATTAGGAAGCAGCCCAGTAGTAGGTTGAGGCCGT
TGAGCACCGCCGCCGCAAGGAATGGTCTGGCTTATCGAAATTAATACGACTCACTATAGGGAGACCGGAA
TTCGAGCTCGCCCCGTTACATAACTTACGGTAAATGGCCCGCCTGGCTGACCGCCCAACGACCCCCGCCC
ATTGACGTCAATAATGACGTATGTTCCCATAGTAACGCCAATAGGGACTTTCCATTGACGTCAATGGGTG
GAGTATTTACGGTAAACTGCCCACTTGGCAGTACATCAAGTGTATCATATGCCAAGTACGCCCCCTATTG
ACGTCAATGACGGTAAATGGCCCGCCTGGCATTATGCCCAGTACATGACCTTATGGGACTTTCCTACTTG
GCAGTACATCTACGTATTAGTCATCGCTATTACCATG
Features (pLannotate 1.2.2; 17 found; start..end, strand, type, name):
      1..204     +  promoter       CMV promoter: human cytomegalovirus (CMV) immediate early promoter
    294..333     +  5'UTR          HSV TK 5'-UTR: 5' untranslated region from the herpes simplex virus thymidine kinase gene
    369..401     +  CDS            T7 tag (gene 10 leader): leader peptide from bacteriophage T7 gene 10 promotes efficient translation in E. coli
    411..3323    +  CDS            Nfkb1: NFKB1_MOUSE - Experimental evidence at protein level: Swiss-Prot protein existence level 1. NF-kappa-B is a pleiotropic transcription factor present in almost all cell types and is the endpoint of a series of signal transduction events that are initiated by a vast array of stimuli related to many biological processes such as inflammation, immunity, differentiation, cell growth, tumorigenesis and apoptosis. NF-kappa-B is a homo- or heterodimeric complex formed by the Rel-like domain- containing proteins RELA/p65, RELB, NFKB1/p105, NFKB1/p50, REL and NFKB2/p52 and the heterodimeric p65-p50 compl
   3348..3920    +  intron         β-globin intron: intron from rabbit β-globin gene
   3924..4046    +  CDS            HBB: HBB_COLGU - Experimental evidence at transcript level: Swiss-Prot protein existence level 2. Involved in oxygen transport from the lung to the various peripheral tissues. From Colobus guereza (Mantled guereza) (Eastern black-and-white colobus monkey).
   4117..4172    +  polyA_signal   β-globin poly(A) signal: rabbit β-globin polyadenylation signal (Gil and Proudfoot, 1987)
   4508..4697    -  promoter       SV40 promoter: SV40 early promoter
   4697..4751    -  CDS            lacI (fragment): lac repressor; lacI; The lac repressor binds to the lac operator to inhibit transcription in E. coli. This inhibition can be relieved by adding lactose or isopropyl-β-D-thiogalactopyranoside (IPTG).
   4934..5522    -  rep_origin     ori: high-copy-number ColE1/pMB1/pBR322/pUC origin of replication
   5693..6553    -  CDS            AmpR: β-lactamase; bla; confers resistance to ampicillin, carbenicillin, and related antibiotics
   6554..6658    -  promoter       AmpR promoter: bla
   6753..6788    +  CDS            rop (fragment): Rop protein, which maintains plasmids at low copy number; rop
   6890..6938    +  misc_feature   bom (fragment): basis of mobility region from pBR322
   6939..7026    -  CDS            TcR (fragment): tetracycline efflux protein; tet; confers resistance to tetracycline
   7042..7060    +  promoter       T7 promoter: promoter for bacteriophage T7 RNA polymerase
   7084..7387    +  enhancer       CMV enhancer: human cytomegalovirus immediate early enhancer
