[The description below was written by a language model from this plasmid's Addgene catalogue record and pLannotate feature annotations shown in this document.]
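Description:
pEV-p105-WT is a mammalian expression plasmid built on a modified pEVRF backbone and carrying the full-length mouse Nfkb1 coding sequence, which encodes the NF-κB p105 precursor that gives rise to the p50 subunit. It is propagated in E. coli as a high-copy plasmid through a ColE1/pUC-type origin and is selected with ampicillin via the β-lactamase gene. Short remnants of lacI, rop, bom and the tetracycline resistance gene appear in the annotation. These are non-functional leftovers of the pBR322-derived lineage, and the record lists no mammalian selection marker. Note that the sequenced record is 7,387 nt, somewhat shorter than the sum of the catalogue backbone and insert sizes.

The expression cassette is driven by the human CMV immediate early enhancer and promoter, which span the numbering origin of the circular map, followed by the HSV thymidine kinase 5′ untranslated region. The open reading frame begins with the bacteriophage T7 gene 10 leader peptide. This serves as an N-terminal epitope tag (T7 tag), placed just upstream of the roughly 2.9 kb p105 sequence, which was inserted between BamHI and XbaI sites. Downstream, a rabbit β-globin intron, a piece of β-globin exon sequence and the β-globin polyadenylation signal provide splicing and 3′ end processing of the transcript. An SV40 early promoter segment lies in the opposite orientation in the backbone, and a T7 promoter sits upstream of the CMV enhancer.

The "WT" designation indicates the unmutated precursor. The associated publication concerns the generation of p50 from p105 by the 26S proteasome. The plasmid is therefore suited to expressing N-terminally tagged p105 in transfected mammalian cells, so that both the precursor and its p50 product can be followed.
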