Addgene plasmid #23952: pEV-p105-WT
Depositing lab: Warner Greene. Depositing organization: J. David Gladstone Institutes. Publication: Cotranslational biogenesis of NF-kappaB p50 by the 26S proteasome. Lin L, DeMartino GN, Greene WC. Cell. 1998 Mar 20. 92(6):819-28. 10.1016/S0092-8674(00)81409-9 PubMed 9529257.
Backbone
  Vector backbone: modified pEVRF (pLG-033)
  Backbone manufacturer: Ghost lab
  Backbone size w/o insert (bp): 5120
  Vector type: Mammalian Expression
Growth in bacteria
  Bacterial resistance: Ampicillin, 100 μg/mL
  Growth temperature: 37°C
  Growth strain: DH5alpha
  Copy number: High Copy
Gene/Insert
  Gene/Insert name: p105
  Species: M. musculus (mouse)
  Insert size (bp): 2916
  Entrez Gene: Nfkb1 (a.k.a. NF-KB1, NF-kappaB, NF-kappaB1, p105, p50, p50/p105)
  Tag / fusion protein: T7 gp10 (N terminal on insert)
  Cloning method: Restriction Enzyme; 5′ cloning site BamHI (not destroyed); 3′ cloning site XbaI (destroyed during cloning)
  Sequencing primers: 5′ CMV-F
Terms and licenses: Academic/Nonprofit Terms; Industry Terms: Not Available to Industry
How to cite: pEV-p105-WT was a gift from Warner Greene (Addgene plasmid # 23952 ; http://n2t.net/addgene:23952 ; RRID:Addgene_23952)
