>Addgene plasmid #23952 | pEV-p105-WT | addgene partial sequence | sequence record 29921 | 23952 with CMV-F
CGTCAGATCGCCTGGAGACGCCATCCACGCTGTTTTGACCTCCATAGAAGACACCGGGACCGATCCAGCC
TCCGGGGGATCTTGGTGGCGTGAAACTCCCGCACCTCTTCGGCCAGCGCCTTGTAGAAGCGCGTATGGCT
TCGTGGGGATCTATGGCTAGCATGACTGGTGGACAGCAAATGGGTCGCGGATCCATGGCAGACGATGATC
CCTACGGAACTGGGCAAATGTTTCATTTGAACACTGCTTTGACTCACTCAATATTTAATGCAGAATTATA
TTCACCAGAAATACCACTGTCAACAGATGGCCCATACCTTCAAATATTAGAGCAACCAAAACAGAGGGGA
TTTCGATTCCGCTATGTGTGTGAAGGCCCATCACACGGAGGGCTTCCGGGAGCCTCTAGTGAGAAGAACA
AGAAATCCTACCCACAGGTCAAAATTTGCAACTATGTGGGGCCTGCAAAGGTTATCGTTCAGTTGGTCAC
AAATGGAAAAAACATCCACCTGCACGCCCACAGCCTGGTGGGCAAGCACTGTGAGGACGGGGTATGCACC
GTAACAGCAGGACCCAAGGACATGGTGGTTGGCTTTGCAAACCTGGGAATACTTCATGTGACTAAGAAAA
ANGNATTTGAAACACTG
